Addgene plasmid #116862: NES-mCherry-cPHx3
Purpose: PI(3,4)P2 biosensor
Depositing lab: Gerry Hammond. Publication: A high-avidity biosensor reveals plasma membrane PI(3,4)P2 is predominantly a class I PI3K signaling product. Goulden BD, Pacheco J, Dull A, Zewe JP, Deiters A, Hammond GRV. J Cell Biol. 2019 Mar 4;218(3):1066-1079. doi: 10.1083/jcb.201809026. Epub 2018 Dec 27. PubMed 30591513.
Backbone
  Vector backbone: pmCherry-C1
  Total vector size (bp): 6282
  Vector type: Mammalian Expression
  Selectable markers: Neomycin (select with G418)
Growth in bacteria
  Bacterial resistance: Kanamycin, 50 μg/mL
  Growth temperature: 37°C
  Growth strain: DH5alpha
  Copy number: High Copy
Gene/Insert
  Gene/Insert name: PLEKHA1
  Species: H. sapiens (human)
  Insert size (bp): 483
  Mutation: amino acids 169-329 (tandem trimer)
  Entrez Gene: PLEKHA1 (a.k.a. TAPP1)
  Tag / fusion protein: mCherry (N terminal on insert)
  Cloning method: Restriction Enzyme; 5′ cloning site HindIII (not destroyed); 3′ cloning site BamHI (not destroyed)
  Sequencing primers: 5′ CMV-For; 3′ SV40-pArev
Terms and licenses: Academic/Nonprofit Terms; Industry Terms: Not Available to Industry
Depositor comments: Please visit https://www.biorxiv.org/content/early/2018/09/06/410811 for bioRxiv preprint.
How to cite: NES-mCherry-cPHx3 was a gift from Gerry Hammond (Addgene plasmid # 116862 ; http://n2t.net/addgene:116862 ; RRID:Addgene_116862)
