[The description below was written by a language model from this plasmid's Addgene catalogue record and pLannotate feature annotations shown in this document.]
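Description:
NES-mCherry-cPHx3 is a mammalian expression plasmid built on the pmCherry-C1 backbone (6,282 bp in total) that encodes a genetically encoded fluorescent biosensor for the phosphoinositide PI(3,4)P2. It is propagated in E. coli from a high-copy ColE1/pUC-type origin and also carries an f1 phage origin. A single NeoR/KanR (Tn5 aminoglycoside phosphotransferase) gene provides both selections. It is placed behind tandem bacterial (AmpR/bla) and SV40 early promoters and followed by an HSV TK polyadenylation signal, so it gives kanamycin resistance in bacteria and G418 resistance in transfected mammalian cells. The short annotations for ble, SV40 large T antigen and bGH poly(A) are fragmentary matches and probably backbone remnants rather than functional parts.

The expression cassette is driven by the human CMV immediate-early enhancer and promoter and terminated by the SV40 poly(A) signal. It encodes mCherry fused at its C-terminus, across a residual piece of the multiple cloning site, to three tandem copies of a fragment of human PLEKHA1 (TAPP1), amino acids 169–329. The construct name refers to this fragment as cPH, the C-terminal PH domain. The feature table shows the three repeats as separate PLEKHA1 fragments divided by short linkers, inserted between the HindIII and BamHI sites. PLEKHA1 binds PI(3,4)P2 specifically, and the associated publication describes the trimer as a high-avidity probe. The name also indicates a nuclear export sequence. This is not annotated in the feature table, although there is unannotated sequence between the promoter and the mCherry coding region. The construct is used in live-cell imaging, where movement of the red fluorescence to membranes reports PI(3,4)P2, for example downstream of class I PI3K signalling.
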