Features (pLannotate 1.2.2; 18 found; start..end, strand, type, name):
     61..364     +  enhancer       CMV enhancer: human cytomegalovirus immediate early enhancer
    365..568     +  promoter       CMV promoter: human cytomegalovirus (CMV) immediate early promoter
    658..1365    +  CDS            mCherry: mCherry is a basic (constitutively fluorescent) red fluorescent protein published in 2004, derived from Discosoma sp.. It is reported to be a very rapidly-maturing monomer with low acid sensitivity.
   1366..1401    +  misc_feature   MCS (fragment): multiple cloning site
   1420..1911    +  CDS            PLEKHA1 (fragment): PKHA1_HUMAN - Also known as TAPP1. Experimental evidence at protein level: Swiss-Prot protein existence level 1. Binds specifically to phosphatidylinositol 3,4-diphosphate (PtdIns3,4P2), but not to other phosphoinositides. May recruit other proteins to the plasma membrane. From Homo sapiens (Human).
   1927..2418    +  CDS            PLEKHA1 (fragment): PKHA1_HUMAN - Also known as TAPP1. Experimental evidence at protein level: Swiss-Prot protein existence level 1. Binds specifically to phosphatidylinositol 3,4-diphosphate (PtdIns3,4P2), but not to other phosphoinositides. May recruit other proteins to the plasma membrane. From Homo sapiens (Human).
   2434..2916    +  CDS            PLEKHA1 (fragment): PKHA1_HUMAN - Also known as TAPP1. Experimental evidence at protein level: Swiss-Prot protein existence level 1. Binds specifically to phosphatidylinositol 3,4-diphosphate (PtdIns3,4P2), but not to other phosphoinositides. May recruit other proteins to the plasma membrane. From Homo sapiens (Human).
   2919..2946    +  misc_feature   MCS (fragment): multiple cloning site
   2963..3047    +  CDS            large T antigen (fragment): large T antigen from SV40 (simian virus 40)
   3070..3191    +  polyA_signal   SV40 poly(A) signal: SV40 polyadenylation signal
   3225..3653    -  rep_origin     f1 ori (sequence partly withheld): f1 bacteriophage origin of replication; arrow indicates direction of (+) strand synthesis
   3680..3784    +  promoter       AmpR promoter: bla
   3786..4143    +  promoter       SV40 promoter: SV40 enhancer and early promoter
   4178..4972    +  CDS            NeoR/KanR: aminoglycoside phosphotransferase from Tn5; aph(3')-II (or nptII); confers resistance to neomycin, kanamycin, and G418 (Geneticin®)
   4993..5145    +  CDS            ble (fragment): BLE_KLEPN - Experimental evidence at protein level: Swiss-Prot protein existence level 1. Binding protein with a strong affinity to the bleomycin family of antibiotics. Binds to CL990; an antimitotic-antibiotic compound. From Klebsiella pneumoniae.
   5204..5251    +  polyA_signal   HSV TK poly(A) signal: herpes simplex virus thymidine kinase polyadenylation signal (Cole and Stacy, 1985)
   5342..5358    -  polyA_signal   bGH poly(A) signal (fragment): bovine growth hormone polyadenylation signal
   5580..6168    +  rep_origin     ori: high-copy-number ColE1/pMB1/pBR322/pUC origin of replication
>Addgene plasmid #116862 | NES-mCherry-cPHx3 | depositor full sequence | sequence record 219814 | NES-mCherry-cPHx3 sequence 6282 bps
TAGTTATTAATAGTAATCAATTACGGGGTCATTAGTTCATAGCCCATATATGGAGTTCCGCGTTACATAA
CTTACGGTAAATGGCCCGCCTGGCTGACCGCCCAACGACCCCCGCCCATTGACGTCAATAATGACGTATG
TTCCCATAGTAACGCCAATAGGGACTTTCCATTGACGTCAATGGGTGGAGTATTTACGGTAAACTGCCCA
CTTGGCAGTACATCAAGTGTATCATATGCCAAGTACGCCCCCTATTGACGTCAATGACGGTAAATGGCCC
GCCTGGCATTATGCCCAGTACATGACCTTATGGGACTTTCCTACTTGGCAGTACATCTACGTATTAGTCA
TCGCTATTACCATGGTGATGCGGTTTTGGCAGTACATCAATGGGCGTGGATAGCGGTTTGACTCACGGGG
ATTTCCAAGTCTCCACCCCATTGACGTCAATGGGAGTTTGTTTTGGCACCAAAATCAACGGGACTTTCCA
AAATGTCGTAACAACTCCGCCCCATTGACGCAAATGGGCGGTAGGCGTGTACGGTGGGAGGTCTATATAA
GCAGAGCTGGTTTAGTGAACCGTCAGATCCGCTAGCCACCATGGCTCTGCAGAAAAAGTTGGAAGAGCTT
GAGCTGGATGAGGCACCGGTCGCCACCATGGTGAGCAAGGGCGAGGAGGATAACATGGCCATCATCAAGG
AGTTCATGCGCTTCAAGGTGCACATGGAGGGCTCCGTGAACGGCCACGAGTTCGAGATCGAGGGCGAGGG
CGAGGGCCGCCCCTACGAGGGCACCCAGACCGCCAAGCTGAAGGTGACCAAGGGTGGCCCCCTGCCCTTC
GCCTGGGACATCCTGTCCCCTCAGTTCATGTACGGCTCCAAGGCCTACGTGAAGCACCCCGCCGACATCC
CCGACTACTTGAAGCTGTCCTTCCCCGAGGGCTTCAAGTGGGAGCGCGTGATGAACTTCGAGGACGGCGG
CGTGGTGACCGTGACCCAGGACTCCTCCCTGCAGGACGGCGAGTTCATCTACAAGGTGAAGCTGCGCGGC
ACCAACTTCCCCTCCGACGGCCCCGTAATGCAGAAGAAGACCATGGGCTGGGAGGCCTCCTCCGAGCGGA
TGTACCCCGAGGACGGCGCCCTGAAGGGCGAGATCAAGCAGAGGCTGAAGCTGAAGGACGGCGGCCACTA
CGACGCTGAGGTCAAGACCACCTACAAGGCCAAGAAGCCCGTGCAGCTGCCCGGCGCCTACAACGTCAAC
ATCAAGTTGGACATCACCTCCCACAACGAGGACTACACCATCGTGGAACAGTACGAACGCGCCGAGGGCC
GCCACTCCACCGGCGGCATGGACGAGCTGTACAAGTCCGGACTCAGATCTCGAGCTCAAGCTTCGAATTC
TACCTGGAAAATGAGCTCGAGAAATAATCTGAAACGGTCACAAAGCCATCTTCCTTACTTTACTCCTAAA
CCACCTCAAGATAGTGCGGTTATCAAAGCTGGATATTGTGTAAAACAAGGAGCAGTGATGAAAAACTGGA
AGAGAAGATATTTTCAATTGGATGAAAACACAATAGGCTACTTCAAATCTGAACTGGAAAAGGAACCTCT
TCGTGTAATACCACTTAAAGAGGTTCATAAAGTCCAGGAATGTAAGCAAAGCGACATAATGATGAGGGAC
AACCTCTTTGAAATTGTAACAACGTCTCGAACTTTCTATGTGCAGGCTGATAGCCCTGAAGAGATGCACA
GTTGGATTAAAGCAGTCTCTGGCGCCATTGTAGCACAGCGGGGTCCCGGCAGATCTGCGTCTTCTGAGCA
TCCCCCCGGTCCTTCAGAATCCAAACACGCTTTCCGTCCTACCAACGCAGCCACCGCCACCTCACATTCC
ACAGCCTCTCGCGGAGGCTCAGGGGGTTCCGGCGGAAGAAATAATCTGAAACGGTCACAAAGCCATCTTC
CTTACTTTACTCCTAAACCACCTCAAGATAGTGCGGTTATCAAAGCTGGATATTGTGTAAAACAAGGAGC
AGTGATGAAAAACTGGAAGAGAAGATATTTTCAATTGGATGAAAACACAATAGGCTACTTCAAATCTGAA
CTGGAAAAGGAACCTCTTCGTGTAATACCACTTAAAGAGGTTCATAAAGTCCAGGAATGTAAGCAAAGCG
ACATAATGATGAGGGACAACCTCTTTGAAATTGTAACAACGTCTCGAACTTTCTATGTGCAGGCTGATAG
CCCTGAAGAGATGCACAGTTGGATTAAAGCAGTCTCTGGCGCCATTGTAGCACAGCGGGGTCCCGGCAGA
TCTGCGTCTTCTGAGCATCCCCCCGGTCCTTCAGAATCCAAACACGCTTTCCGTCCTACCAACGCAGCCA
CCGCCACCTCACATTCCACAGCCTCTCGCGGAGGCTCAGGGGGTTCCGGCGGAAGAAATAATCTGAAACG
GTCACAAAGCCATCTTCCTTACTTTACTCCTAAACCACCTCAAGATAGTGCGGTTATCAAAGCTGGATAT
TGTGTAAAACAAGGAGCAGTGATGAAAAACTGGAAGAGAAGATATTTTCAATTGGATGAAAACACAATAG
GCTACTTCAAATCTGAACTGGAAAAGGAACCTCTTCGTGTAATACCACTTAAAGAGGTTCATAAAGTCCA
GGAATGTAAGCAAAGCGACATAATGATGAGGGACAACCTCTTTGAAATTGTAACAACGTCTCGAACTTTC
TATGTGCAGGCTGATAGCCCTGAAGAGATGCACAGTTGGATTAAAGCAGTCTCTGGCGCCATTGTAGCAC
AGCGGGGTCCCGGCAGATCTGCGTCTTCTGAGCATCCCCCCGGTCCTTCAGAATCCAAACACGCTTTCCG
TCCTACCAACGCAGCCACCGCCACCTCACATTCCACAGCCTCTCGCTGAGTCGACGGTACCGCGGGCCCG
GGATCCACCGGATCTAGATAACTGATCATAATCAGCCATACCACATTTGTAGAGGTTTTACTTGCTTTAA
AAAACCTCCCACACCTCCCCCTGAACCTGAAACATAAAATGAATGCAATTGTTGTTGTTAACTTGTTTAT
TGCAGCTTATAATGGTTACAAATAAAGCAATAGCATCACAAATTTCACAAATAAAGCATTTTTTTCACTG
CATTCTAGTTGTGGTTTGTCCAAACTCATCAATGTATCTTAACGCGTAAATTGTAAGCGTTAATATTTTG
TTAAAATTCGCGTTAAATTTTTGTTAAATCAGCTCATTTTTTAACCAATAGGCCGAAATCGGCAAAATCC
CTTATAAATCAAAAGAATAGACCGAGATAGGGT
[37 nt withheld, positions 3324-3360]
AAAGAACGTGGACTCCAACGTCAAAGG
[49 nt withheld, positions 3388-3436]
T
[91 nt withheld, positions 3438-3528]
G
[124 nt withheld, positions 3530-3653]
CAGGTGGCACTTTTCGGGGAAATGTGCGCGGAACCCCTATTTGTTTATTTTTCTAAATACATTCAAATAT
GTATCCGCTCATGAGACAATAACCCTGATAAATGCTTCAATAATATTGAAAAAGGAAGAGTCCTGAGGCG
GAAAGAACCAGCTGTGGAATGTGTGTCAGTTAGGGTGTGGAAAGTCCCCAGGCTCCCCAGCAGGCAGAAG
TATGCAAAGCATGCATCTCAATTAGTCAGCAACCAGGTGTGGAAAGTCCCCAGGCTCCCCAGCAGGCAGA
AGTATGCAAAGCATGCATCTCAATTAGTCAGCAACCATAGTCCCGCCCCTAACTCCGCCCATCCCGCCCC
TAACTCCGCCCAGTTCCGCCCATTCTCCGCCCCATGGCTGACTAATTTTTTTTATTTATGCAGAGGCCGA
GGCCGCCTCGGCCTCTGAGCTATTCCAGAAGTAGTGAGGAGGCTTTTTTGGAGGCCTAGGCTTTTGCAAA
GATCGATCAAGAGACAGGATGAGGATCGTTTCGCATGATTGAACAAGATGGATTGCACGCAGGTTCTCCG
GCCGCTTGGGTGGAGAGGCTATTCGGCTATGACTGGGCACAACAGACAATCGGCTGCTCTGATGCCGCCG
TGTTCCGGCTGTCAGCGCAGGGGCGCCCGGTTCTTTTTGTCAAGACCGACCTGTCCGGTGCCCTGAATGA
ACTGCAAGACGAGGCAGCGCGGCTATCGTGGCTGGCCACGACGGGCGTTCCTTGCGCAGCTGTGCTCGAC
GTTGTCACTGAAGCGGGAAGGGACTGGCTGCTATTGGGCGAAGTGCCGGGGCAGGATCTCCTGTCATCTC
ACCTTGCTCCTGCCGAGAAAGTATCCATCATGGCTGATGCAATGCGGCGGCTGCATACGCTTGATCCGGC
TACCTGCCCATTCGACCACCAAGCGAAACATCGCATCGAGCGAGCACGTACTCGGATGGAAGCCGGTCTT
GTCGATCAGGATGATCTGGACGAAGAGCATCAGGGGCTCGCGCCAGCCGAACTGTTCGCCAGGCTCAAGG
CGAGCATGCCCGACGGCGAGGATCTCGTCGTGACCCATGGCGATGCCTGCTTGCCGAATATCATGGTGGA
AAATGGCCGCTTTTCTGGATTCATCGACTGTGGCCGGCTGGGTGTGGCGGACCGCTATCAGGACATAGCG
TTGGCTACCCGTGATATTGCTGAAGAGCTTGGCGGCGAATGGGCTGACCGCTTCCTCGTGCTTTACGGTA
TCGCCGCTCCCGATTCGCAGCGCATCGCCTTCTATCGCCTTCTTGACGAGTTCTTCTGAGCGGGACTCTG
GGGTTCGAAATGACCGACCAAGCGACGCCCAACCTGCCATCACGAGATTTCGATTCCACCGCCGCCTTCT
ATGAAAGGTTGGGCTTCGGAATCGTTTTCCGGGACGCCGGCTGGATGATCCTCCAGCGCGGGGATCTCAT
GCTGGAGTTCTTCGCCCACCCTAGGGGGAGGCTAACTGAAACACGGAAGGAGACAATACCGGAAGGAACC
CGCGCTATGACGGCAATAAAAAGACAGAATAAAACGCACGGTGTTGGGTCGTTTGTTCATAAACGCGGGG
TTCGGTCCCAGGGCTGGCACTCTGTCGATACCCCACCGAGACCCCATTGGGGCCAATACGCCCGCGTTTC
TTCCTTTTCCCCACCCCACCCCCCAAGTTCGGGTGAAGGCCCAGGGCTCGCAGCCAACGTCGGGGCGGCA
GGCCCTGCCATAGCCTCAGGTTACTCATATATACTTTAGATTGATTTAAAACTTCATTTTTAATTTAAAA
GGATCTAGGTGAAGATCCTTTTTGATAATCTCATGACCAAAATCCCTTAACGTGAGTTTTCGTTCCACTG
AGCGTCAGACCCCGTAGAAAAGATCAAAGGATCTTCTTGAGATCCTTTTTTTCTGCGCGTAATCTGCTGC
TTGCAAACAAAAAAACCACCGCTACCAGCGGTGGTTTGTTTGCCGGATCAAGAGCTACCAACTCTTTTTC
CGAAGGTAACTGGCTTCAGCAGAGCGCAGATACCAAATACTGTCCTTCTAGTGTAGCCGTAGTTAGGCCA
CCACTTCAAGAACTCTGTAGCACCGCCTACATACCTCGCTCTGCTAATCCTGTTACCAGTGGCTGCTGCC
AGTGGCGATAAGTCGTGTCTTACCGGGTTGGACTCAAGACGATAGTTACCGGATAAGGCGCAGCGGTCGG
GCTGAACGGGGGGTTCGTGCACACAGCCCAGCTTGGAGCGAACGACCTACACCGAACTGAGATACCTACA
GCGTGAGCTATGAGAAAGCGCCACGCTTCCCGAAGGGAGAAAGGCGGACAGGTATCCGGTAAGCGGCAGG
GTCGGAACAGGAGAGCGCACGAGGGAGCTTCCAGGGGGAAACGCCTGGTATCTTTATAGTCCTGTCGGGT
TTCGCCACCTCTGACTTGAGCGTCGATTTTTGTGATGCTCGTCAGGGGGGCGGAGCCTATGGAAAAACGC
CAGCAACGCGGCCTTTTTACGGTTCCTGGCCTTTTGCTGGCCTTTTGCTCACATGTTCTTTCCTGCGTTA
TCCCCTGATTCTGTGGATAACCGTATTACCGCCATGCAT
