Features (pLannotate 1.2.2; 18 found; start..end, strand, type, name):
     61..364     +  enhancer       CMV enhancer: human cytomegalovirus immediate early enhancer
    365..568     +  promoter       CMV promoter: human cytomegalovirus (CMV) immediate early promoter
    658..1365    +  CDS            mCherry: mCherry is a basic (constitutively fluorescent) red fluorescent protein published in 2004, derived from Discosoma sp.. It is reported to be a very rapidly-maturing monomer with low acid sensitivity.
   1366..1401    +  misc_feature   MCS (fragment): multiple cloning site
   1420..1911    +  CDS            PLEKHA1 (fragment): PKHA1_HUMAN - Also known as TAPP1. Experimental evidence at protein level: Swiss-Prot protein existence level 1. Binds specifically to phosphatidylinositol 3,4-diphosphate (PtdIns3,4P2), but not to other phosphoinositides. May recruit other proteins to the plasma membrane. From Homo sapiens (Human).
   1927..2418    +  CDS            PLEKHA1 (fragment): PKHA1_HUMAN - Also known as TAPP1. Experimental evidence at protein level: Swiss-Prot protein existence level 1. Binds specifically to phosphatidylinositol 3,4-diphosphate (PtdIns3,4P2), but not to other phosphoinositides. May recruit other proteins to the plasma membrane. From Homo sapiens (Human).
   2434..2916    +  CDS            PLEKHA1 (fragment): PKHA1_HUMAN - Also known as TAPP1. Experimental evidence at protein level: Swiss-Prot protein existence level 1. Binds specifically to phosphatidylinositol 3,4-diphosphate (PtdIns3,4P2), but not to other phosphoinositides. May recruit other proteins to the plasma membrane. From Homo sapiens (Human).
   2919..2946    +  misc_feature   MCS (fragment): multiple cloning site
   2963..3047    +  CDS            large T antigen (fragment): large T antigen from SV40 (simian virus 40)
   3070..3191    +  polyA_signal   SV40 poly(A) signal: SV40 polyadenylation signal
   3225..3653    -  rep_origin     f1 ori (sequence partly withheld): f1 bacteriophage origin of replication; arrow indicates direction of (+) strand synthesis
   3680..3784    +  promoter       AmpR promoter: bla
   3786..4143    +  promoter       SV40 promoter: SV40 enhancer and early promoter
   4178..4972    +  CDS            NeoR/KanR: aminoglycoside phosphotransferase from Tn5; aph(3')-II (or nptII); confers resistance to neomycin, kanamycin, and G418 (Geneticin®)
   4993..5145    +  CDS            ble (fragment): BLE_KLEPN - Experimental evidence at protein level: Swiss-Prot protein existence level 1. Binding protein with a strong affinity to the bleomycin family of antibiotics. Binds to CL990; an antimitotic-antibiotic compound. From Klebsiella pneumoniae.
   5204..5251    +  polyA_signal   HSV TK poly(A) signal: herpes simplex virus thymidine kinase polyadenylation signal (Cole and Stacy, 1985)
   5342..5358    -  polyA_signal   bGH poly(A) signal (fragment): bovine growth hormone polyadenylation signal
   5580..6168    +  rep_origin     ori: high-copy-number ColE1/pMB1/pBR322/pUC origin of replication
>Addgene plasmid #116862 | NES-mCherry-cPHx3 | addgene full sequence | sequence record 224783 | Addgene NGS Result
TAGTTATTAATAGTAATCAATTACGGGGTCATTAGTTCATAGCCCATATATGGAGTTCCGCGTTACATAA
CTTACGGTAAATGGCCCGCCTGGCTGACCGCCCAACGACCCCCGCCCATTGACGTCAATAATGACGTATG
TTCCCATAGTAACGCCAATAGGGACTTTCCATTGACGTCAATGGGTGGAGTATTTACGGTAAACTGCCCA
CTTGGCAGTACATCAAGTGTATCATATGCCAAGTACGCCCCCTATTGACGTCAATGACGGTAAATGGCCC
GCCTGGCATTATGCCCAGTACATGACCTTATGGGACTTTCCTACTTGGCAGTACATCTACGTATTAGTCA
TCGCTATTACCATGGTGATGCGGTTTTGGCAGTACATCAATGGGCGTGGATAGCGGTTTGACTCACGGGG
ATTTCCAAGTCTCCACCCCATTGACGTCAATGGGAGTTTGTTTTGGCACCAAAATCAACGGGACTTTCCA
AAATGTCGTAACAACTCCGCCCCATTGACGCAAATGGGCGGTAGGCGTGTACGGTGGGAGGTCTATATAA
GCAGAGCTGGTTTAGTGAACCGTCAGATCCGCTAGCCACCATGGCTCTGCAGAAAAAGTTGGAAGAGCTT
GAGCTGGATGAGGCACCGGTCGCCACCATGGTGAGCAAGGGCGAGGAGGATAACATGGCCATCATCAAGG
AGTTCATGCGCTTCAAGGTGCACATGGAGGGCTCCGTGAACGGCCACGAGTTCGAGATCGAGGGCGAGGG
CGAGGGCCGCCCCTACGAGGGCACCCAGACCGCCAAGCTGAAGGTGACCAAGGGTGGCCCCCTGCCCTTC
GCCTGGGACATCCTGTCCCCTCAGTTCATGTACGGCTCCAAGGCCTACGTGAAGCACCCCGCCGACATCC
CCGACTACTTGAAGCTGTCCTTCCCCGAGGGCTTCAAGTGGGAGCGCGTGATGAACTTCGAGGACGGCGG
CGTGGTGACCGTGACCCAGGACTCCTCCCTGCAGGACGGCGAGTTCATCTACAAGGTGAAGCTGCGCGGC
ACCAACTTCCCCTCCGACGGCCCCGTAATGCAGAAGAAGACCATGGGCTGGGAGGCCTCCTCCGAGCGGA
TGTACCCCGAGGACGGCGCCCTGAAGGGCGAGATCAAGCAGAGGCTGAAGCTGAAGGACGGCGGCCACTA
CGACGCTGAGGTCAAGACCACCTACAAGGCCAAGAAGCCCGTGCAGCTGCCCGGCGCCTACAACGTCAAC
ATCAAGTTGGACATCACCTCCCACAACGAGGACTACACCATCGTGGAACAGTACGAACGCGCCGAGGGCC
GCCACTCCACCGGCGGCATGGACGAGCTGTACAAGTCCGGACTCAGATCTCGAGCTCAAGCTTCGAATTC
TACCTGGAAAATGAGCTCGAGAAATAATCTGAAACGGTCACAAAGCCATCTTCCTTACTTTACTCCTAAA
CCACCTCAAGATAGTGCGGTTATCAAAGCTGGATATTGTGTAAAACAAGGAGCAGTGATGAAAAACTGGA
AGAGAAGATATTTTCAATTGGATGAAAACACAATAGGCTACTTCAAATCTGAACTGGAAAAGGAACCTCT
TCGTGTAATACCACTTAAAGAGGTTCATAAAGTCCAGGAATGTAAGCAAAGCGACATAATGATGAGGGAC
AACCTCTTTGAAATTGTAACAACGTCTCGAACTTTCTATGTGCAGGCTGATAGCCCTGAAGAGATGCACA
GTTGGATTAAAGCAGTCTCTGGCGCCATTGTAGCACAGCGGGGTCCCGGCAGATCTGCGTCTTCTGAGCA
TCCCCCCGGTCCTTCAGAATCCAAACACGCTTTCCGTCCTACCAACGCAGCCACCGCCACCTCACATTCC
ACAGCCTCTCGCGGAGGCTCAGGGGGTTCCGGCGGAAGAAATAATCTGAAACGGTCACAAAGCCATCTTC
CTTACTTTACTCCTAAACCACCTCAAGATAGTGCGGTTATCAAAGCTGGATATTGTGTAAAACAAGGAGC
AGTGATGAAAAACTGGAAGAGAAGATATTTTCAATTGGATGAAAACACAATAGGCTACTTCAAATCTGAA
CTGGAAAAGGAACCTCTTCGTGTAATACCACTTAAAGAGGTTCATAAAGTCCAGGAATGTAAGCAAAGCG
ACATAATGATGAGGGACAACCTCTTTGAAATTGTAACAACGTCTCGAACTTTCTATGTGCAGGCTGATAG
CCCTGAAGAGATGCACAGTTGGATTAAAGCAGTCTCTGGCGCCATTGTAGCACAGCGGGGTCCCGGCAGA
TCTGCGTCTTCTGAGCATCCCCCCGGTCCTTCAGAATCCAAACACGCTTTCCGTCCTACCAACGCAGCCA
CCGCCACCTCACATTCCACAGCCTCTCGCGGAGGCTCAGGGGGTTCCGGCGGAAGAAATAATCTGAAACG
GTCACAAAGCCATCTTCCTTACTTTACTCCTAAACCACCTCAAGATAGTGCGGTTATCAAAGCTGGATAT
TGTGTAAAACAAGGAGCAGTGATGAAAAACTGGAAGAGAAGATATTTTCAATTGGATGAAAACACAATAG
GCTACTTCAAATCTGAACTGGAAAAGGAACCTCTTCGTGTAATACCACTTAAAGAGGTTCATAAAGTCCA
GGAATGTAAGCAAAGCGACATAATGATGAGGGACAACCTCTTTGAAATTGTAACAACGTCTCGAACTTTC
TATGTGCAGGCTGATAGCCCTGAAGAGATGCACAGTTGGATTAAAGCAGTCTCTGGCGCCATTGTAGCAC
AGCGGGGTCCCGGCAGATCTGCGTCTTCTGAGCATCCCCCCGGTCCTTCAGAATCCAAACACGCTTTCCG
TCCTACCAACGCAGCCACCGCCACCTCACATTCCACAGCCTCTCGCTGAGTCGACGGTACCGCGGGCCCG
GGATCCACCGGATCTAGATAACTGATCATAATCAGCCATACCACATTTGTAGAGGTTTTACTTGCTTTAA
AAAACCTCCCACACCTCCCCCTGAACCTGAAACATAAAATGAATGCAATTGTTGTTGTTAACTTGTTTAT
TGCAGCTTATAATGGTTACAAATAAAGCAATAGCATCACAAATTTCACAAATAAAGCATTTTTTTCACTG
CATTCTAGTTGTGGTTTGTCCAAACTCATCAATGTATCTTAACGCGTAAATTGTAAGCGTTAATATTTTG
TTAAAATTCGCGTTAAATTTTTGTTAAATCAGCTCATTTTTTAACCAATAGGCCGAAATCGGCAAAATCC
CTTATAAATCAAAAGAATAGACCGAGATAGGGT
[37 nt withheld, positions 3324-3360]
AAAGAACGTGGACTCCAACGTCAAAGG
[49 nt withheld, positions 3388-3436]
T
[91 nt withheld, positions 3438-3528]
G
[124 nt withheld, positions 3530-3653]
CAGGTGGCACTTTTCGGGGAAATGTGCGCGGAACCCCTATTTGTTTATTTTTCTAAATACATTCAAATAT
GTATCCGCTCATGAGACAATAACCCTGATAAATGCTTCAATAATATTGAAAAAGGAAGAGTCCTGAGGCG
GAAAGAACCAGCTGTGGAATGTGTGTCAGTTAGGGTGTGGAAAGTCCCCAGGCTCCCCAGCAGGCAGAAG
TATGCAAAGCATGCATCTCAATTAGTCAGCAACCAGGTGTGGAAAGTCCCCAGGCTCCCCAGCAGGCAGA
AGTATGCAAAGCATGCATCTCAATTAGTCAGCAACCATAGTCCCGCCCCTAACTCCGCCCATCCCGCCCC
TAACTCCGCCCAGTTCCGCCCATTCTCCGCCCCATGGCTGACTAATTTTTTTTATTTATGCAGAGGCCGA
GGCCGCCTCGGCCTCTGAGCTATTCCAGAAGTAGTGAGGAGGCTTTTTTGGAGGCCTAGGCTTTTGCAAA
GATCGATCAAGAGACAGGATGAGGATCGTTTCGCATGATTGAACAAGATGGATTGCACGCAGGTTCTCCG
GCCGCTTGGGTGGAGAGGCTATTCGGCTATGACTGGGCACAACAGACAATCGGCTGCTCTGATGCCGCCG
TGTTCCGGCTGTCAGCGCAGGGGCGCCCGGTTCTTTTTGTCAAGACCGACCTGTCCGGTGCCCTGAATGA
ACTGCAAGACGAGGCAGCGCGGCTATCGTGGCTGGCCACGACGGGCGTTCCTTGCGCAGCTGTGCTCGAC
GTTGTCACTGAAGCGGGAAGGGACTGGCTGCTATTGGGCGAAGTGCCGGGGCAGGATCTCCTGTCATCTC
ACCTTGCTCCTGCCGAGAAAGTATCCATCATGGCTGATGCAATGCGGCGGCTGCATACGCTTGATCCGGC
TACCTGCCCATTCGACCACCAAGCGAAACATCGCATCGAGCGAGCACGTACTCGGATGGAAGCCGGTCTT
GTCGATCAGGATGATCTGGACGAAGAGCATCAGGGGCTCGCGCCAGCCGAACTGTTCGCCAGGCTCAAGG
CGAGCATGCCCGACGGCGAGGATCTCGTCGTGACCCATGGCGATGCCTGCTTGCCGAATATCATGGTGGA
AAATGGCCGCTTTTCTGGATTCATCGACTGTGGCCGGCTGGGTGTGGCGGACCGCTATCAGGACATAGCG
TTGGCTACCCGTGATATTGCTGAAGAGCTTGGCGGCGAATGGGCTGACCGCTTCCTCGTGCTTTACGGTA
TCGCCGCTCCCGATTCGCAGCGCATCGCCTTCTATCGCCTTCTTGACGAGTTCTTCTGAGCGGGACTCTG
GGGTTCGAAATGACCGACCAAGCGACGCCCAACCTGCCATCACGAGATTTCGATTCCACCGCCGCCTTCT
ATGAAAGGTTGGGCTTCGGAATCGTTTTCCGGGACGCCGGCTGGATGATCCTCCAGCGCGGGGATCTCAT
GCTGGAGTTCTTCGCCCACCCTAGGGGGAGGCTAACTGAAACACGGAAGGAGACAATACCGGAAGGAACC
CGCGCTATGACGGCAATAAAAAGACAGAATAAAACGCACGGTGTTGGGTCGTTTGTTCATAAACGCGGGG
TTCGGTCCCAGGGCTGGCACTCTGTCGATACCCCACCGAGACCCCATTGGGGCCAATACGCCCGCGTTTC
TTCCTTTTCCCCACCCCACCCCCCAAGTTCGGGTGAAGGCCCAGGGCTCGCAGCCAACGTCGGGGCGGCA
GGCCCTGCCATAGCCTCAGGTTACTCATATATACTTTAGATTGATTTAAAACTTCATTTTTAATTTAAAA
GGATCTAGGTGAAGATCCTTTTTGATAATCTCATGACCAAAATCCCTTAACGTGAGTTTTCGTTCCACTG
AGCGTCAGACCCCGTAGAAAAGATCAAAGGATCTTCTTGAGATCCTTTTTTTCTGCGCGTAATCTGCTGC
TTGCAAACAAAAAAACCACCGCTACCAGCGGTGGTTTGTTTGCCGGATCAAGAGCTACCAACTCTTTTTC
CGAAGGTAACTGGCTTCAGCAGAGCGCAGATACCAAATACTGTTCTTCTAGTGTAGCCGTAGTTAGGCCA
CCACTTCAAGAACTCTGTAGCACCGCCTACATACCTCGCTCTGCTAATCCTGTTACCAGTGGCTGCTGCC
AGTGGCGATAAGTCGTGTCTTACCGGGTTGGACTCAAGACGATAGTTACCGGATAAGGCGCAGCGGTCGG
GCTGAACGGGGGGTTCGTGCACACAGCCCAGCTTGGAGCGAACGACCTACACCGAACTGAGATACCTACA
GCGTGAGCTATGAGAAAGCGCCACGCTTCCCGAAGGGAGAAAGGCGGACAGGTATCCGGTAAGCGGCAGG
GTCGGAACAGGAGAGCGCACGAGGGAGCTTCCAGGGGGAAACGCCTGGTATCTTTATAGTCCTGTCGGGT
TTCGCCACCTCTGACTTGAGCGTCGATTTTTGTGATGCTCGTCAGGGGGGCGGAGCCTATGGAAAAACGC
CAGCAACGCGGCCTTTTTACGGTTCCTGGCCTTTTGCTGGCCTTTTGCTCACATGTTCTTTCCTGCGTTA
TCCCCTGATTCTGTGGATAACCGTATTACCGCCATGCAT
